>Addgene plasmid #64118 | pLH-stsgRNA3.1 | addgene full sequence | sequence record 175373 | Addgene NGS Result
GCCTCTCCCCGCGCGTTGGCCGATTCATTAATGCAGCTGGCACGACAGGTTTCCCGACTGGAAAGCGGGC
AGTGAGCGCAACGCAATTAATGTGAGTTAGCTCACTCATTAGGCACCCCAGGCTTTACACTTTATGCTTC
CGGCTCGTATGTTGTGTGGAATTGTGAGCGGATAACAATTTCACACAGGAAACAGCTATGACCATGATTA
CGCCAAGCGCGCAATTAACCCTCACTAAAGGGAACAAAAGCTGGAGCTGCAAGCTTAATGTAGTCTTATG
CAATACTCTTGTAGTCTTGCAACATGGTAACGATGAGTTAGCAACATGCCTTACAAGGAGAGAAAAAGCA
CCGTGCATGCCGATTGGTGGAAGTAAGGTGGTACGATCGTGCCTTATTAGGAAGGCAACAGACGGGTCTG
ACATGGATTGGACGAACCACTGAATTGCCGCATTGCAGAGATATTGTATTTAAGTGCCTAGCTCGATACA
TAAACGGGTCTCTCTGGTTAGACCAGATCTGAGCCTGGGAGCTCTCTGGCTAACTAGGGAACCCACTGCT
TAAGCCTCAATAAAGCTTGCCTTGAGTGCTTCAAGTAGTGTGTGCCCGTCTGTTGTGTGACTCTGGTAAC
TAGAGATCCCTCAGACCCTTTTAGTCAGTGTGGAAAATCTCTAGCAGTGGCGCCCGAACAGGGACTTGAA
AGCGAAAGGGAAACCAGAGGAGCTCTCTCGACGCAGGACTCGGCTTGCTGAAGCGCGCACGGCAAGAGGC
GAGGGGCGGCGACTGGTGAGTACGCCAAAAATTTTGACTAGCGGAGGCTAGAAGGAGAGAGATGGGTGCG
AGAGCGTCAGTATTAAGCGGGGGAGAATTAGATCGCGATGGGAAAAAATTCGGTTAAGGCCAGGGGGAAA
GAAAAAATATAAATTAAAACATATAGTATGGGCAAGCAGGGAGCTAGAACGATTCGCAGTTAATCCTGGC
CTGTTAGAAACATCAGAAGGCTGTAGACAAATACTGGGACAGCTACAACCATCCCTTCAGACAGGATCAG
AAGAACTTAGATCATTATATAATACAGTAGCAACCCTCTATTGTGTGCATCAAAGGATAGAGATAAAAGA
CACCAAGGAAGCTTTAGACAAGATAGAGGAAGAGCAAAACAAAAGTAAGACCACCGCACAGCAAGCGGCC
GCTGATCTTCAGACCTGGAGGAGGAGATATGAGGGACAATTGGAGAAGTGAATTATATAAATATAAAGTA
GTAAAAATTGAACCATTAGGAGTAGCACCCACCAAGGCAAAGAGAAGAGTGGTGCAGAGAGAAAAAAGAG
CAGTGGGAATAGGAGCTTTGTTCCTTGGGTTCTTGGGAGCAGCAGGAAGCACTATGGGCGCAGCGTCAAT
GACGCTGACGGTACAGGCCAGACAATTATTGTCTGGTATAGTGCAGCAGCAGAACAATTTGCTGAGGGCT
ATTGAGGCGCAACAGCATCTGTTGCAACTCACAGTCTGGGGCATCAAGCAGCTCCAGGCAAGAATCCTGG
CTGTGGAAAGATACCTAAAGGATCAACAGCTCCTGGGGATTTGGGGTTGCTCTGGAAAACTCATTTGCAC
CACTGCTGTGCCTTGGAATGCTAGTTGGAGTAATAAATCTCTGGAACAGATTTGGAATCACACGACCTGG
ATGGAGTGGGACAGAGAAATTAACAATTACACAAGCTTAATACACTCCTTAATTGAAGAATCGCAAAACC
AGCAAGAAAAGAATGAACAAGAATTATTGGAATTAGATAAATGGGCAAGTTTGTGGAATTGGTTTAACAT
AACAAATTGGCTGTGGTATATAAAATTATTCATAATGATAGTAGGAGGCTTGGTAGGTTTAAGAATAGTT
TTTGCTGTACTTTCTATAGTGAATAGAGTTAGGCAGGGATATTCACCATTATCGTTTCAGACCCACCTCC
CAACCCCGAGGGGACCCGACAGGCCCGAAGGAATAGAAGAAGAAGGTGGAGAGAGAGACAGAGACAGATC
CATTCGATTAGTGAACGGATCTCGACGGTATCGATCACGAGACTAGCCTCGAGCGGCCGCCCCCTTCACC
GAGGGCCTATTTCCCATGATTCCTTCATATTTGCATATACGATACAAGGCTGTTAGAGAGATAATTGGAA
TTAATTTGACTGTAAACACAAAGATATTAGTACAAAATACGTGACGTAGAAAGTAATAATTTCTTGGGTA
GTTTGCAGTTTTAAAATTATGTTTTAAAATGGACTATCATATGCTTACCGTAACTTGAAAGTATTTCGAT
TTCTTGGCTTTATATATCTTGTGGAAAGGACGAAACACCGGTGTCTTCGAGGCTTACTAAAAGCCAGATA
ACAGTATGCGTATTTGCGCGCTGATTTTTGCGGTATAAGAATATATACTGATATGTATACCCGAAGTATG
TCAAAAAGAGGTGTGCTATGAAGCAGCGTATTACAGTGACAGTTGACAGCGACAGCTATCAGTTGCTCAA
GGCATATATGATGTCAATATCTCCGGTCTGGTAAGCACAACCATGCAGAATGAAGCCCGTCGTCTGCGTG
CCGAACGCTGGAAAGCGGAAAATCAGGAAGGGATGGCTGAGGTCGCCCGGTTTATTGAAATGAACGGCTC
TTTTGCTGACGAGAACAGGGACTGGTGAAATGCAGTTTAAGGTTTACACCTATAAAAGAGAGAGCCGTTA
TCGTCTGTTTGTGGATGTACAGAGTGATATTATTGACACGCCCGGGCGACGGATGGTGATCCCCCTGGCC
AGTGCACGTCTGCTGTCAGATAAAGTCTCCCGTGAACTTTACCCGGTGGTGCATATCGGGGATGAAAGCT
GGCGCATGATGACCACCGATATGGCCAGTGTGCCGGTCTCCGTTATCGGGGAAGAAGTGGCTGATCTCAG
CCACCGCGAAAATGACATCAAAAACGCCATTAACCTGATGTTCTGGGGAATATAAACCCTGCAGGACGAA
GACCAGTCTTTGTACTCTCAAGATTTAAGAAATTAAATCTTGCAGAAGCTACAAAGATAAGGCTTCATGC
CGAAATCAACACCCTGTCATTCTATGGCAGGGTGTTTTTTTGAATTCTCGACCTCGAGACAAATGGCAGT
ATTCATCCACAATTTTAAAAGAAAAGGGGGGATTGGGGGGTACAGTGCAGGGGAAAGAATAGTAGACATA
ATAGCAACAGACATACAAACTAAAGAATTACAAAAACAAATTACAAAAATTCAAAATTTTCGGGTTTATT
ACAGGGACAGCAGAGATCCACTTTGGCCGCGGCTCGAGGGGGTTGGGGTTGCGCCTTTTCCAAGGCAGCC
CTGGGTTTGCGCAGGGACGCGGCTGCTCTGGGCGTGGTTCCGGGAAACGCAGCGGCGCCGACCCTGGGTC
TCGCACATTCTTCACGTCCGTTCGCAGCGTCACCCGGATCTTCGCCGCTACCCTTGTGGGCCCCCCGGCG
ACGCTTCCTGCTCCGCCCCTAAGTCGGGAAGGTTCCTTGCGGTTCGCGGCGTGCCGGACGTGACAAACGG
AAGCCGCACGTCTCACTAGTACCCTCGCAGACGGACAGCGCCAGGGAGCAATGGCAGCGCGCCGACCGCG
ATGGGCTGTGGCCAATAGCGGCTGCTCAGCAGGGCGCGCCGAGAGCAGCGGCCGGGAAGGGGCGGTGCGG
GAGGCGGGGTGTGGGGCGGTAGTGTGGGCCCTGTTCCTGCCCGCGCGGTGTTCCGCATTCTGCAAGCCTC
CGGAGCGCACGTCGGCAGTCGGCTCCCTCGTTGACCGAATCACCGACCTCTCTCCCCAGGGGGATCCACC
GGATCAAGCTTGCCAGCTGGGGCGCCCTCTGGTAAGGTTGGGAAGCCCTGCAGATCTGATCCCGGGGGGC
AATGAGATATGAAAAAGCCTGAACTCACCGCGACGTCTGTCGAGAAGTTTCTGATCGAAAAGTTCGACAG
CGTCTCCGACCTGATGCAGCTCTCGGAGGGCGAAGAATCTCGTGCTTTCAGCTTCGATGTAGGAGGGCGT
GGATATGTCCTGCGGGTAAATAGCTGCGCCGATGGTTTCTACAAAGATCGTTATGTTTATCGGCACTTTG
CATCGGCCGCGCTCCCGATTCCGGAAGTGCTTGACATTGGGGAATTTAGCGAGAGCCTGACCTATTGCAT
CTCCCGCCGTGCACAGGGTGTCACGTTGCAAGATCTGCCTGAAACCGAACTGCCCGCTGTTCTGCAGCCG
GTCGCGGAGGCCATGGATGCGATCGCTGCGGCCGATCTTAGCCAGACGAGCGGGTTCGGCCCATTCGGAC
CGCAAGGAATCGGTCAATACACTACATGGCGTGATTTCATATGCGCGATTGCTGATCCCCATGTGTATCA
CTGGCAAACTGTGATGGACGACACCGTCAGTGCGTCCGTCGCGCAGGCTCTCGATGAGCTGATGCTTTGG
GCCGAGGACTGCCCCGAAGTCCGGCACCTCGTGCACGCGGATTTCGGCTCCAACAATGTCCTGACGGACA
ATGGCCGCATAACAGCGGTCATTGACTGGAGCGAGGCGATGTTCGGGGATTCCCAATACGAGGTCGCCAA
CATCTTCTTCTGGAGGCCGTGGTTGGCTTGTATGGAGCAGCAGACGCGCTACTTCGAGCGGAGGCATCCG
GAGCTTGCAGGATCGCCGCGGCTCCGGGCGTATATGCTCCGCATTGGTCTTGACCAACTCTATCAGAGCT
TGGTTGACGGCAATTTCGATGATGCAGCTTGGGCGCAGGGTCGATGCGACGCAATCGTCCGATCCGGAGC
CGGGACTGTCGGGCGTACACAAATCGCCCGCAGAAGCGCGGCCGTCTGGACCGATGGCTGTGTAGAAGTA
CTCGCCGATAGTGGAAACCGACGCCCCAGCACTCGTCCGAGGGCAAAGGAATAGAGTAGATGCCGACCGG
GATCTATCGATACCGTCGACCTCGAGGGGGGGCCCGGTACCTTTAAGACCAATGACTTACAAGGCAGCTG
TAGATCTTAGCCACTTTTTAAAAGAAAAGGGGGGACTGGAAGGGCTAATTCACTCCCAACGAAGAAAAGA
TCTGCTTTTTGCTTGTACTGGGTCTCTCTGGTTAGACCAGATCTGAGCCTGGGAGCTCTCTGGCTAACTA
GGGAACCCACTGCTTAAGCCTCAATAAAGCTTGCCTTGAGTGCTTCAAGTAGTGTGTGCCCGTCTGTTGT
GTGACTCTGGTAACTAGAGATCCCTCAGACCCTTTTAGTCAGTGTGGAAAATCTCTAGCAGTAGTAGTTC
ATGTCATCTTATTATTCAGTATTTATAACTTGCAAAGAAATGAATATCAGAGAGTGAGAGGAACTTGTTT
ATTGCAGCTTATAATGGTTACAAATAAAGCAATAGCATCACAAATTTCACAAATAAAGCATTTTTTTCAC
TGCATTCTAGTTGTGGTTTGTCCAAACTCATCAATGTATCTTATCATGTCTGGCTCTAGCTATCCCGCCC
CTAACTCCGCCCATCCCGCCCCTAACTCCGCCCAGTTCCGCCCATTCTCCGCCCCATGGCTGACTAATTT
TTTTTATTTATGCAGAGGCCGAGGCCGCCTCGGCCTCTGAGCTATTCCAGAAGTAGTGAGGAGGCTTTTT
TGGAGGCCTAGGGACGTACCCAATTCGCCCTATAGTGAGTCGTATTACGCGCGCTCACTGGCCGTCGTTT
TACAACGTCGTGACTGGGAAAACCCTGGCGTTACCCAACTTAATCGCCTTGCAGCACATCCCCCTTTCGC
CAGCTGGCGTAATAGCGAAGAGGCCCGCACCGATCGCCCTTCCCAACAGTTGCGCAGCCTGAATGGCGAA
TGGG
[124 nt withheld, positions 5885-6008]
C
[91 nt withheld, positions 6010-6100]
A
[49 nt withheld, positions 6102-6150]
CCTTTGACGTTGGAGTCCACGTTCTTT
[37 nt withheld, positions 6178-6214]
ACCCTATCTCGGTCTATTCTTTTGATTTATAAGGGATTTTGCCGATTTCGGCCTATTGGTTAAAAAATGA
GCTGATTTAACAAAAATTTAACGCGAATTTTAACAAAATATTAACGCTTACAATTTAGGTGGCACTTTTC
GGGGAAATGTGCGCGGAACCCCTATTTGTTTATTTTTCTAAATACATTCAAATATGTATCCGCTCATGAG
ACAATAACCCTGATAAATGCTTCAATAATATTGAAAAAGGAAGAGTATGAGTATTCAACATTTCCGTGTC
GCCCTTATTCCCTTTTTTGCGGCATTTTGCCTTCCTGTTTTTGCTCACCCAGAAACGCTGGTGAAAGTAA
AAGATGCTGAAGATCAGTTGGGTGCACGAGTGGGTTACATCGAACTGGATCTCAACAGCGGTAAGATCCT
TGAGAGTTTTCGCCCCGAAGAACGTTTTCCAATGATGAGCACTTTTAAAGTTCTGCTATGTGGCGCGGTA
TTATCCCGTATTGACGCCGGGCAAGAGCAACTCGGTCGCCGCATACACTATTCTCAGAATGACTTGGTTG
AGTACTCACCAGTCACAGAAAAGCATCTTACGGATGGCATGACAGTAAGAGAATTATGCAGTGCTGCCAT
AACCATGAGTGATAACACTGCGGCCAACTTACTTCTGACAACGATCGGAGGACCGAAGGAGCTAACCGCT
TTTTTGCACAACATGGGGGATCATGTAACTCGCCTTGATCGTTGGGAACCGGAGCTGAATGAAGCCATAC
CAAACGACGAGCGTGACACCACGATGCCTGTAGCAATGGCAACAACGTTGCGCAAACTATTAACTGGCGA
ACTACTTACTCTAGCTTCCCGGCAACAATTAATAGACTGGATGGAGGCGGATAAAGTTGCAGGACCACTT
CTGCGCTCGGCCCTTCCGGCTGGCTGGTTTATTGCTGATAAATCTGGAGCCGGTGAGCGTGGGTCTCGCG
GTATCATTGCAGCACTGGGGCCAGATGGTAAGCCCTCCCGTATCGTAGTTATCTACACGACGGGGAGTCA
GGCAACTATGGATGAACGAAATAGACAGATCGCTGAGATAGGTGCCTCACTGATTAAGCATTGGTAACTG
TCAGACCAAGTTTACTCATATATACTTTAGATTGATTTAAAACTTCATTTTTAATTTAAAAGGATCTAGG
TGAAGATCCTTTTTGATAATCTCATGACCAAAATCCCTTAACGTGAGTTTTCGTTCCACTGAGCGTCAGA
CCCCGTAGAAAAGATCAAAGGATCTTCTTGAGATCCTTTTTTTCTGCGCGTAATCTGCTGCTTGCAAACA
AAAAAACCACCGCTACCAGCGGTGGTTTGTTTGCCGGATCAAGAGCTACCAACTCTTTTTCCGAAGGTAA
CTGGCTTCAGCAGAGCGCAGATACCAAATACTGTTCTTCTAGTGTAGCCGTAGTTAGGCCACCACTTCAA
GAACTCTGTAGCACCGCCTACATACCTCGCTCTGCTAATCCTGTTACCAGTGGCTGCTGCCAGTGGCGAT
AAGTCGTGTCTTACCGGGTTGGACTCAAGACGATAGTTACCGGATAAGGCGCAGCGGTCGGGCTGAACGG
GGGGTTCGTGCACACAGCCCAGCTTGGAGCGAACGACCTACACCGAACTGAGATACCTACAGCGTGAGCT
ATGAGAAAGCGCCACGCTTCCCGAAGGGAGAAAGGCGGACAGGTATCCGGTAAGCGGCAGGGTCGGAACA
GGAGAGCGCACGAGGGAGCTTCCAGGGGGAAACGCCTGGTATCTTTATAGTCCTGTCGGGTTTCGCCACC
TCTGACTTGAGCGTCGATTTTTGTGATGCTCGTCAGGGGGGCGGAGCCTATGGAAAAACGCCAGCAACGC
GGCCTTTTTACGGTTCCTGGCCTTTTGCTGGCCTTTTGCTCACATGTTCTTTCCTGCGTTATCCCCTGAT
TCTGTGGATAACCGTATTACCGCCTTTGAGTGAGCTGATACCGCTCGCCGCAGCCGAACGACCGAGCGCA
GCGAGTCAGTGAGCGAGGAAGCGGAAGAGCGCCCAATACGCAAACC
Features (pLannotate 1.2.2; 31 found; start..end, strand, type, name):
     88..109     +  protein_bind   CAP binding site: CAP binding activates transcription in the presence of cAMP. E. coli catabolite activator protein
    124..154     +  promoter       lac promoter: promoter for the E. coli lac operon
    162..178     +  protein_bind   lac operator: The lac repressor binds to the lac operator to inhibit transcription in E. coli. This inhibition can be relieved by adding lactose or isopropyl-β-D-thiogalactopyranoside (IPTG). lac repressor encoded by lacI
    223..241     +  promoter       T3 promoter: promoter for bacteriophage T3 RNA polymerase
    269..495     +  promoter       RSV promoter: Rous sarcoma virus enhancer/promoter
    496..676     +  LTR            5' LTR (truncated): truncated 5' long terminal repeat (LTR) from HIV-1
    723..848     +  misc_feature   HIV-1 Ψ: packaging signal of human immunodeficiency virus type 1
    832..1195    +  CDS            HIV-1 gag (fragment): gag protein from human immunodeficiency virus 1; gag
   1341..1574    +  misc_feature   RRE: The Rev response element (RRE) of HIV-1 allows for Rev-dependent mRNA export from the nucleus to the cytoplasm.
   1951..2051    +  CDS            Rev (fragment): human immunodeficiency virus 1 (HIV-1) Rev protein; rev; enhances nuclear export of unspliced and incompletely spliced viral mRNAs
   2101..2341    +  promoter       U6 promoter: RNA polymerase III promoter for human U6 snRNA
   2361..2436    +  intron         PDK intron (fragment): pdk; modified pyruvate orthophosphate dikinase intron from Flaveria trinervia 3.0
   2527..2685    +  CDS            ccdA (fragment): CCDA_ECO57 - Also known as H, letA. Experimental evidence at protein level: Swiss-Prot protein existence level 1. Antitoxin component of a type II toxin-antitoxin (TA) system which inhibits the post-segregational killing (PSK) of plasmid-free cells, also referred to as a plasmid addiction system. Binds to and blocks the activity of CcdB; will also remove bound CcdB protein from the CcdB-GyrA complex by forming a CcdA-CcdB complex, a process termed rejuvenation. Functions as a transcriptional corepressor for the ccdAB operon, repression also requires CcdB (By similarity). From Escherichia coli
   2690..2992    +  CDS            ccdB: CCDB_ECOLI - Also known as G, letB, letD. Experimental evidence at protein level: Swiss-Prot protein existence level 1. Toxic component of a type II toxin-antitoxin (TA) system, functioning in plasmid maintainence. Responsible for the post- segregational killing (PSK) of plasmid-free cells, also referred to as a plasmid addiction system. Half-life of over 2 hours. Cell killing by CcdB is accompanied by filamentation, defects in chromosome and plasmid segregation, defects in cell division, formation of anucleate cells, decreased DNA synthesis and plasmid loss. Interferes with the activity of DN
   3019..3039    +  misc_RNA       St1 gRNA scaffold (fragment): guide RNA scaffold for the Streptococcus thermophilus CRISPR/Cas9 system (Esvelt et al., 2013)
   3043..3114    +  misc_RNA       St1 gRNA scaffold (fragment): guide RNA scaffold for the Streptococcus thermophilus CRISPR/Cas9 system (Esvelt et al., 2013)
   3163..3280    +  misc_feature   cPPT/CTS: central polypurine tract and central termination sequence of HIV-1
   3329..3839    +  promoter       hPGK promoter: human phosphoglycerate kinase 1 promoter
   3929..4951    +  CDS            hph: KHYB_ECOLX - Experimental evidence at protein level: Swiss-Prot protein existence level 1. The aminoglycoside phosphotransferases achieve inactivation of their antibiotic substrates by phosphorylation. Only phosphorylates hygromycin and closely related compounds such as demethyl analogs and destomycin. From Escherichia coli.
   4975..5011    +  misc_feature   MCS (fragment): pBluescript multiple cloning site
   5007..5144    +  CDS            nef (fragment): NEF_HV1LA - Experimental evidence at protein level: Swiss-Prot protein existence level 1. Extracellular Nef protein targets CD4(+) T-lymphocytes for apoptosis by interacting with CXCR4 surface receptors. From Human immunodeficiency virus type 1 group M subtype B (isolate Lai) (HIV-1).
   5130..5310    +  LTR            5' LTR (truncated): truncated 5' long terminal repeat (LTR) from HIV-1
   5382..5503    +  polyA_signal   SV40 poly(A) signal: SV40 polyadenylation signal
   5543..5678    +  rep_origin     SV40 ori: SV40 origin of replication
   5699..5717    -  promoter       T7 promoter: promoter for bacteriophage T7 RNA polymerase
   5725..5880    +  CDS            lacZα (fragment): LacZα fragment of β-galactosidase; lacZ fragment
   5885..6313    +  rep_origin     f1 ori (sequence partly withheld): f1 bacteriophage origin of replication; arrow indicates direction of (+) strand synthesis
   6366..6470    +  promoter       AmpR promoter: bla
   6471..7331    +  CDS            AmpR: β-lactamase; bla; confers resistance to ampicillin, carbenicillin, and related antibiotics
   7502..8090    +  rep_origin     ori: high-copy-number ColE1/pMB1/pBR322/pUC origin of replication
   8273..75      +  CDS            lacI (fragment) (across the origin): lac repressor; lacI; The lac repressor binds to the lac operator to inhibit transcription in E. coli. This inhibition can be relieved by adding lactose or isopropyl-β-D-thiogalactopyranoside (IPTG).
