[The description below was written by a language model from this plasmid's Addgene catalogue record and pLannotate feature annotations shown in this document.]
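Description:
pLH-stsgRNA3.1 is a lentiviral CRISPR guide-RNA expression vector built on the pLKO.1 backbone, about 8.3 kb in total, intended for expressing a Streptococcus thermophilus (St1) Cas9-type single guide RNA in mammalian cells. In bacteria it is maintained through a high-copy ColE1/pUC origin and ampicillin resistance (AmpR), and an f1 origin is also present. The lentiviral portion follows a third-generation layout: an RSV promoter drives a truncated HIV-1 5' LTR, followed by the Ψ packaging signal with a partial gag sequence, the Rev response element for Rev-dependent nuclear export of the genomic RNA, a cPPT/CTS element, and a truncated 3' LTR with a downstream SV40 polyadenylation signal and SV40 origin.

The payload is a human U6 (RNA polymerase III) promoter followed by a bacterial ccdB toxin cassette (with a ccdA fragment) and then the St1 sgRNA scaffold, annotated as two adjacent fragments, which is consistent with "3.1" being a modified version of the standard scaffold. The ccdB cassette sits where a targeting spacer would be placed, so it most likely acts as a counter-selectable stuffer that is replaced when a guide sequence is cloned in. This explains why the plasmid must be grown in a ccdB-tolerant strain. No target-specific spacer is recorded, so this appears to be the empty cloning vector. Downstream, a human PGK promoter drives hph, giving hygromycin selection of transduced or transfected cells. The associated work concerns multicolour CRISPR labelling of chromosomal loci in human cells, where orthogonal Cas9 systems with matching guides mark different genomic sites. No Cas9 is encoded on this plasmid, so it must be supplied separately.
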