Addgene plasmid #64118: pLH-stsgRNA3.1
Purpose: Vector for expression of St1 sgRNA3.1 in mammalian cells
Depositing lab: Thoru Pederson. Depositing organization: University of Massachusetts, Worcester. Publication: Multicolor CRISPR labeling of chromosomal loci in human cells. Ma H, Naseri A, Reyes-Gutierrez P, Wolfe SA, Zhang S, Pederson T. Proc Natl Acad Sci U S A. 2015 Mar 10;112(10):3002-7. doi: 10.1073/pnas.1420024112. Epub 2015 Feb 23. PubMed 25713381.
Backbone
  Vector backbone: pLKO.1
  Backbone size w/o insert (bp): 8000
  Total vector size (bp): 8290
  Vector type: Mammalian Expression, Lentiviral, CRISPR
  Selectable markers: Hygromycin
Growth in bacteria
  Bacterial resistance: Ampicillin, 100 μg/mL
  Growth temperature: 37°C
  Growth strain: ccdB Survival
  Copy number: High Copy
Gene/Insert
  Gene/Insert name: St1 sgRNA3.1
  gRNA/shRNA sequence: gtctttgtactctcaagatttaagaaattaaatcttgcagaagctacaaagataaggcttcatgccgaaatcaacaccctgtcattctatggcagggtg
  Species: Synthetic
  Promoter: U6
  Cloning method: Restriction Enzyme; 5′ cloning site SbfI (not destroyed); 3′ cloning site EcoRI (not destroyed)
  Sequencing primers: 5′ cccttcaccgagggcctatttccc; 3′ CTATTCTTTCCCCTGCACTGTACCC
Terms and licenses: Academic/Nonprofit Terms; Industry Terms: Not Available to Industry
How to cite: pLH-stsgRNA3.1 was a gift from Thoru Pederson (Addgene plasmid # 64118 ; http://n2t.net/addgene:64118 ; RRID:Addgene_64118)
