>Addgene plasmid #64118 | pLH-stsgRNA3.1 | addgene partial sequence | sequence record 110334 | LKO1_5 5'-GACTATCATATGCTTACCGT-3'
AGGACGAAACACCGGTGTCTTCGAGGCTTACTAAAAGCCAGATAACAGTATGCGTATTTGCGCGCTGATT
TTTGCGGTATAAGAATATATACTGATATGTATACCCGAAGTATGTCAAAAAGAGGTGTGCTATGAAGCAG
CGTATTACAGTGACAGTTGACAGCGACAGCTATCAGTTGCTCAAGGCATATATGATGTCAATATCTCCGG
TCTGGTAAGCACAACCATGCAGAATGAAGCCCGTCGTCTGCGTGCCGAACGCTGGAAAGCGGAAAATCAG
GAAGGGATGGCTGAGGTCGCCCGGTTTATTGAAATGAACGGCTCTTTTGCTGACGAGAACAGGGACTGGT
GAAATGCAGTTTAAGGTTTACACCTATAAAAGAGAGAGCCGTTATCGTCTGTTTGTGGATGTACAGAGTG
ATATTATTGACACGCCCGGGCGACGGATGGTGATCCCCCTGGCCAGTGCACGTCTGCTGTCAGATAAAGT
CTCCCGTGAACTTTACCCGGTGGTGCATATCGGGGATGAAAGCTGGCGCATGATGACCACCGATATGGCC
AGTGTGCCGGTCTCCGTTATCGGGGAAGAAGTGGCTGATCTCAGCCACCGCGAAAATGACATCAAAAACG
CCATTAACCTGATGTTCTGGGGAATATAAACCCTGCAGGACGAAGACCAGTCTTTGTACTCTCAAGATTT
AAGAAATTAAATCTTGCAGAAGCTACAAAGATAAGGCTTCATGCCGAAATCAACACCCTGTCATTCTATG
GCAGGGTGTTTTTTTGAATTCTCGACCTCG
