>Addgene plasmid #64118 | pLH-stsgRNA3.1 | addgene partial sequence | sequence record 110456 | pLJM1-3 5'-GACGTGAAGAATGTGCGAGA-3'
AGAGCAGCCGCGTCCCTGCGCAAACCCAGGGCTGCCTTGGAAAAGGCGCAACCCCAACCCCCTCGAGCCG
CGGCCAAAGTGGATCTCTGCTGTCCCTGTAATAAACCCGAAAATTTTGAATTTTTGTAATTTGTTTTTGT
AATTCTTTAGTTTGTATGTCTGTTGCTATTATGTCTACTATTCTTTCCCCTGCACTGTACCCCCCAATCC
CCCCTTTTCTTTTAAAATTGTGGATGAATACTGCCATTTGTCTCGAGGTCGAGAATTCAAAAAAACACCC
TGCCATAGAATGACAGGGTGTTGATTTCGGCATGAAGCCTTATCTTTGTAGCTTCTGCAAGATTTAATTT
CTTAAATCTTGAGAGTACAAAGACTGGTCTTCGTCCTGCAGGGTTTATATTCCCCAGAACATCAGGTTAA
TGGCGTTTTTGATGTCATTTTCGCGGTGGCTGAGATCAGCCACTTCTTCCCCGATAACGGAGACCGGCAC
ACTGGCCATATCGGTGGTCATCATGCGCCAGCTTTCATCCCCGATATGCACCACCGGGTAAAGTTCACGG
GAGACTTTATCTGACAGCAGACGTGCACTGGCCAGGGGGATCACCATCCGTCGCCCGGGCGTGTCAATAA
TATCACTCTGTACATCCACAAACAGACGATAACGGCTCTCTCTTTTATAGGTGTAAACCTTAAACTGCAT
TTCACCAGTCCCTGTTCTCGTCAGCAAAAGAGCCGTTCATTTCAATAAACCGGGCGACCTCAGCCATCCC
TTCCTGATTTTCCGCTTTCCAGCGTTCGGCACGCAGAC
